Addgene plasmid #221071: poly H35S SUMO1
Purpose: Expression of poly H35S SUMO1 protein under T7 promoter
Depositing lab: Michael Rosen. Depositing organization: University of Texas Southwestern Medical Center. Publication: Surface Charge Can Modulate Phase Separation of Multidomain Proteins. Kim J, Qin S, Zhou HX, Rosen MK. J Am Chem Soc. 2024 Feb 7;146(5):3383-3395. doi: 10.1021/jacs.3c12789. Epub 2024 Jan 23. PubMed 38262618.
Backbone
  Vector backbone: pMAL
  Backbone size w/o insert (bp): 6600
  Vector type: Bacterial Expression
Growth in bacteria
  Bacterial resistance: Ampicillin, 100 μg/mL
  Growth temperature: 37°C
  Growth strain: DH5alpha
  Copy number: Low Copy
Gene/Insert
  Gene/Insert name: Five repeats of H35S SUMO1 each separated by (GGS)4
  Species: H. sapiens (human)
  Mutation: H35S
  Entrez Gene: SUMO1 (a.k.a. DAP1, GMP1, OFC10, PIC1, SENP2, SMT3, SMT3C, SMT3H3, UBL1)
  Promoter: tac
  Tag / fusion protein: MBP (N terminal on insert); His (C terminal on insert)
  Cloning method: Restriction Enzyme; 5′ cloning site NdeI (unknown if destroyed); 3′ cloning site BamHI (unknown if destroyed)
  Sequencing primers: 5′ GGTCGTCAGACTGTCGATGAAGCC; 3′ TGTCCTACTCAGGAGAGCGTTCAC
Resource information
  A portion of this plasmid was derived from a plasmid made by: Jonggul
Terms and licenses: Academic/Nonprofit Terms; Industry Terms: Not Available to Industry
How to cite: poly H35S SUMO1 was a gift from Michael Rosen (Addgene plasmid # 221071 ; http://n2t.net/addgene:221071 ; RRID:Addgene_221071)
