[The description below was written by a language model from this plasmid's Addgene catalogue record and pLannotate feature annotations shown in this document.]
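Description:
poly H35S SUMO1 is a bacterial expression plasmid built on a pMAL backbone for producing a multivalent human SUMO1 protein in E. coli. The insert encodes five tandem copies of SUMO1, each carrying the H35S substitution and separated from the next by a flexible (GGS)4 linker. It was cloned between NdeI and BamHI sites. The polySUMO1 array is fused to an N-terminal maltose-binding protein, in a version that lacks a signal sequence and so stays cytosolic, and to a C-terminal His tag. TEV protease recognition sites are annotated on both sides of the repeat array, between MBP and the first repeat and just before the His-tag region, which would allow both tags to be removed after purification. The automated annotation labels only three SUMO-like segments, one of them matched to a fission yeast homologue. The unlabelled interval between them presumably holds the remaining repeats, which repetitive sequence can obscure from such tools.

The catalogue purpose line mentions a T7 promoter, but the promoter field and the feature table both indicate a tac promoter with a lac operator. A plasmid-borne lacI gene driven by the lacIq promoter provides repression, so expression is IPTG-inducible, and rrnB T1 and T2 terminators follow the coding region. The plasmid is maintained through a ColE1/pMB1-type origin with rop, consistent with the recorded low copy number. It is selected with ampicillin via β-lactamase, and an M13 origin is also present. According to the associated publication title, the construct was used to study how surface charge modulates phase separation of multidomain proteins, and the H35S change is presumably one of the surface variants examined.
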