Features (pLannotate 1.2.2; 25 found; start..end, strand, type, name):
    874..894     +  CDS            TEV site: tobacco etch virus (TEV) protease recognition and cleavage site
    916..1203    +  CDS            pmt3 (fragment): PMT3_SCHPO - Also known as smt3, ubl2. Experimental evidence at protein level: Swiss-Prot protein existence level 1. Required for chromosome segregation where it may be involved in microtubule assembly. Loss of smt3 leads to an increase in telomere length. From Schizosaccharomyces pombe (strain 972 / ATCC 24843) (Fission yeast).
   1903..2187    +  CDS            SUMO1 (fragment): SUMO1_HUMAN - Also known as SMT3C, SMT3H3, UBL1. Experimental evidence at protein level: Swiss-Prot protein existence level 1. Ubiquitin-like protein that can be covalently attached to proteins as a monomer or a lysine-linked polymer. Covalent attachment via an isopeptide bond to its substrates requires prior activation by the E1 complex SAE1-SAE2 and linkage to the E2 enzyme UBE2I, and can be promoted by E3 ligases such as PIAS1-4, RANBP2 or CBX4. This post- translational modification on lysine residues of proteins plays a crucial role in a number of cellular processes such as nuclear transpo
   2230..2514    +  CDS            SUMO1 (fragment): SUMO1_HUMAN - Also known as SMT3C, SMT3H3, UBL1. Experimental evidence at protein level: Swiss-Prot protein existence level 1. Ubiquitin-like protein that can be covalently attached to proteins as a monomer or a lysine-linked polymer. Covalent attachment via an isopeptide bond to its substrates requires prior activation by the E1 complex SAE1-SAE2 and linkage to the E2 enzyme UBE2I, and can be promoted by E3 ligases such as PIAS1-4, RANBP2 or CBX4. This post- translational modification on lysine residues of proteins plays a crucial role in a number of cellular processes such as nuclear transpo
   2542..2562    +  CDS            TEV site: tobacco etch virus (TEV) protease recognition and cleavage site
   2563..2579    +  CDS            capTEV™ (fragment): composite tag for in vivo biotinylation, TEV protease cleavage, and 6xHis tagging
   2592..2746    +  CDS            lacZα (fragment): LacZα fragment of β-galactosidase; lacZ fragment
   2839..2954    +  ncRNA          5S rRNA: Accession: RF00001 - 5S ribosomal RNA
   2958..3044    +  terminator     rrnB T1 terminator: Escherichia coli rrnB; transcription terminator T1 from the E. coli rrnB gene
   3136..3163    +  terminator     rrnB T2 terminator: transcription terminator T2 from the E. coli rrnB gene
   3182..3273    +  promoter       AmpR promoter: bla
   3274..4134    +  CDS            AmpR: β-lactamase; bla; confers resistance to ampicillin, carbenicillin, and related antibiotics
   4176..4689    -  rep_origin     M13 ori (sequence partly withheld): M13 bacteriophage origin of replication; arrow indicates direction of (+) strand synthesis
   4800..5388    +  rep_origin     ori: high-copy-number ColE1/pMB1/pBR322/pUC origin of replication
   5574..5643    -  misc_feature   bom (fragment): basis of mobility region from pBR322
   5641..5739    -  misc_feature   bom (fragment): basis of mobility region from pBR322
   5841..6032    -  CDS            rop: Rop protein, which maintains plasmids at low copy number; rop
   6049..6429    +  CDS            YPB1_ECOLX: Protein predicted: Swiss-Prot protein existence level 4. From Escherichia coli.
   6528..6605    +  promoter       lacIq promoter: lacI (mutant); In the lacIq allele, a single base change in the promoter boosts expression of the lacI gene about 10-fold.
   6606..7688    +  CDS            lacI: lac repressor; lacI; The lac repressor binds to the lac operator to inhibit transcription in E. coli. This inhibition can be relieved by adding lactose or isopropyl-β-D-thiogalactopyranoside (IPTG).
   7701..7722    +  protein_bind   CAP binding site: CAP binding activates transcription in the presence of cAMP. E. coli catabolite activator protein
   7741..7758    +  promoter       tet promoter (fragment): E. coli promoter for tetracycline efflux protein gene
   7931..7959    +  promoter       tac promoter: strong E. coli promoter; hybrid between the trp and lac UV5 promoters
   7967..7983    +  protein_bind   lac operator: The lac repressor binds to the lac operator to inhibit transcription in E. coli. This inhibition can be relieved by adding lactose or isopropyl-β-D-thiogalactopyranoside (IPTG). lac repressor encoded by lacI
   8053..801     +  CDS            MBP (across the origin): maltose binding protein from E. coli; malE (mutated); This version of the gene does not encode a signal sequence, so MBP will remain in the cytosol.
>Addgene plasmid #221071 | poly H35S SUMO1 | addgene full sequence | sequence record 459220 | Addgene NGS Result
AACGGCAAGCTGATTGCTTACCCGATCGCTGTTGAAGCGTTATCGCTGATTTATAACAAAGATCTGCTGC
CGAACCCGCCAAAAACCTGGGAAGAGATCCCGGCGCTGGATAAAGAACTGAAAGCGAAAGGTAAGAGCGC
GCTGATGTTCAACCTGCAAGAACCGTACTTCACCTGGCCGCTGATTGCTGCTGACGGGGGTTATGCGTTC
AAGTATGAAAACGGCAAGTACGACATTAAAGACGTGGGCGTGGATAACGCTGGCGCGAAAGCGGGTCTGA
CCTTCCTGGTTGACCTGATTAAAAACAAACACATGAATGCAGACACCGATTACTCCATCGCAGAAGCTGC
CTTTAATAAAGGCGAAACAGCGATGACCATCAACGGCCCGTGGGCATGGTCCAACATCGACACCAGCAAA
GTGAATTATGGTGTAACGGTACTGCCGACCTTCAAGGGTCAACCATCCAAACCGTTCGTTGGCGTGCTGA
GCGCAGGTATTAACGCCGCCAGTCCGAACAAAGAGCTGGCAAAAGAGTTCCTCGAAAACTATCTGCTGAC
TGATGAAGGTCTGGAAGCGGTTAATAAAGACAAACCGCTGGGTGCCGTAGCGCTGAAGTCTTACGAGGAA
GAGTTGGCGAAAGATCCACGTATTGCCGCCACCATGGAAAACGCCCAGAAAGGTGAAATCATGCCGAACA
TCCCGCAGATGTCCGCTTTCTGGTATGCCGTGCGTACTGCGGTGATCAACGCCGCCAGCGGTCGTCAGAC
TGTCGATGAAGCCCTGAAAGACGCGCAGACTAATTCGAGCTCGAACAACAACAACAATAACAATAACAAC
AACCTCGGGATCGAGGGAAGGATTTCAGAATTTGAAAACCTGTATTTTCAGGGCCATATGGGAGGCGGCT
CAGGTGGTTCTATGTCCGATCAAGAGGCAAAACCAAGCACCGAGGACTTAGGAGACAAAAAGGAGGGAGA
ATATATTAAGCTGAAGGTAATCGGGCAGGATTCGTCAGAGATCAGCTTTAAAGTGAAAATGACAACTCAT
TTGAAGAAGTTAAAGGAGTCTTACTGCCAGCGTCAGGGTGTTCCTATGAACAGCCTCCGGTTCCTCTTTG
AGGGACAGCGGATCGCCGATAATCACACGCCGAAGGAGTTGGGGATGGAAGAAGAAGATGTAATCGAGGT
CTACCAGGAGCAGACAGTTGTAGGTGGCTCCGGTGGAAGCGGGGGTAGTGGTGGCTCTATGTCGGACCAA
GAAGCGAAGCCTTCGACCGAGGATTTGGGCGATAAGAAGGAGGGTGAGTATATTAAGCTCAAAGTGATCG
GACAGGATAGCTCTGAAATTTCCTTCAAAGTCAAAATGACTACACACTTGAAAAAACTCAAGGAAAGCTA
CTGTCAGCGGCAAGGCGTCCCAATGAACAGTTTGCGTTTCCTTTTCGAAGGCCAGCGGATTGCCGATAAC
CACACACCTAAGGAACTTGGCATGGAGGAAGAAGATGTCATCGAAGTCTATCAAGAACAGACAGTCGTGG
GCGGTAGCGGTGGGAGTGGGGGATCAGGCGGAAGCATGTCTGACCAAGAAGCTAAACCGTCCACTGAAGA
TTTGGGGGACAAAAAGGAAGGTGAATATATCAAGTTAAAGGTTATCGGCCAAGATTCCTCGGAGATTTCG
TTCAAAGTAAAAATGACAACCCACCTCAAAAAGTTGAAAGAATCTTATTGTCAACGTCAAGGGGTCCCAA
TGAATTCACTTCGCTTTCTTTTTGAGGGACAACGTATCGCGGACAACCATACCCCTAAAGAACTCGGAAT
GGAAGAAGAGGACGTGATCGAGGTATACCAAGAACAAACAGTTGTCGGAGGCTCGGGGGGATCTGGTGGT
AGTGGAGGATCAATGAGTGATCAGGAAGCAAAACCATCGACTGAGGATCTCGGTGACAAGAAAGAGGGGG
AGTACATTAAGCTTAAGGTAATTGGACAGGACTCTAGTGAGATCTCCTTTAAGGTTAAGATGACGACGCA
CCTGAAGAAATTAAAAGAGTCCTACTGCCAACGGCAGGGTGTGCCTATGAATAGCCTTCGTTTTCTGTTC
GAGGGTCAACGCATCGCTGACAATCATACTCCAAAGGAGCTCGGAATGGAAGAGGAAGACGTGATTGAAG
TTTACCAGGAACAGACGGTCGTTGGCGGGTCAGGCGGATCGGGTGGTTCCGGAGGCTCAATGTCAGACCA
GGAGGCTAAACCTAGTACCGAAGACCTTGGGGATAAAAAAGAAGGCGAATACATCAAACTGAAAGTGATT
GGGCAAGACTCCAGCGAAATCTCATTCAAGGTCAAGATGACTACTCATCTCAAAAAACTTAAAGAGAGTT
ATTGCCAACGCCAGGGCGTACCGATGAACTCCCTGCGGTTCTTGTTTGAAGGCCAACGTATCGCCGACAA
CCATACACCGAAAGAGTTAGGTATGGAAGAAGAAGATGTTATTGAGGTGTACCAAGAGCAGACCGTGGTA
GGCGGCTCCTGTGGTGGATCCGAAAACCTGTATTTTCAGGGCCATCATCATCATCATCACTGAAAGCTTG
GCACTGGCCGTCGTTTTACAACGTCGTGACTGGGAAAACCCTGGCGTTACCCAACTTAATCGCCTTGCAG
CACATCCCCCTTTCGCCAGCTGGCGTAATAGCGAAGAGGCCCGCACCGATCGCCCTTCCCAACAGTTGCG
CAGCCTGAATGGCGAATGGCAGCTTGGCTGTTTTGGCGGATGAGATAAGATTTTCAGCCTGATACAGATT
AAATCAGAACGCAGAAGCGGTCTGATAAAACAGAATTTGCCTGGCGGCAGTAGCGCGGTGGTCCCACCTG
ACCCCATGCCGAACTCAGAAGTGAAACGCCGTAGCGCCGATGGTAGTGTGGGGTCTCCCCATGCGAGAGT
AGGGAACTGCCAGGCATCAAATAAAACGAAAGGCTCAGTCGAAAGACTGGGCCTTTCGTTTTATCTGTTG
TTTGTCGGTGAACGCTCTCCTGAGTAGGACAAATCCGCCGGGAGCGGATTTGAACGTTGCGAAGCAACGG
CCCGGAGGGTGGCGGGCAGGACGCCCGCCATAAACTGCCAGGCATCAAATTAAGCAGAAGGCCATCCTGA
CGGATGGCCTTTTTGCGTTTCTACAAACTCTTTTGTTTATTTTTCTAAATACATTCAAATATGTATCCGC
TCATGAGACAATAACCCTGATAAATGCTTCAATAATATTGAAAAAGGAAGAGTATGAGTATTCAACATTT
CCGTGTCGCCCTTATTCCCTTTTTTGCGGCATTTTGCCTTCCTGTTTTTGCTCACCCAGAAACGCTGGTG
AAAGTAAAAGATGCTGAAGATCAGTTGGGTGCACGAGTGGGTTACATCGAACTGGATCTCAACAGCGGTA
AGATCCTTGAGAGTTTTCGCCCCGAAGAACGTTTCCCAATGATGAGCACTTTTAAAGTTCTGCTATGTGG
CGCGGTATTATCCCGTGTTGACGCCGGGCAAGAGCAACTCGGTCGCCGCATACACTATTCTCAGAATGAC
TTGGTTGAGTACTCACCAGTCACAGAAAAGCATCTTACGGATGGCATGACAGTAAGAGAATTATGCAGTG
CTGCCATAACCATGAGTGATAACACTGCGGCCAACTTACTTCTGACAACGATCGGAGGACCGAAGGAGCT
AACCGCTTTTTTGCACAACATGGGGGATCATGTAACTCGCCTTGATCGTTGGGAACCGGAGCTGAATGAA
GCCATACCAAACGACGAGCGTGACACCACGATGCCTGTAGCAATGGCAACAACGTTGCGCAAACTATTAA
CTGGCGAACTACTTACTCTAGCTTCCCGGCAACAATTAATAGACTGGATGGAGGCGGATAAAGTTGCAGG
ACCACTTCTGCGCTCGGCCCTTCCGGCTGGCTGGTTTATTGCTGATAAATCTGGAGCCGGTGAGCGTGGG
TCTCGCGGTATCATTGCAGCACTGGGGCCAGATGGTAAGCCCTCCCGTATCGTAGTTATCTACACGACGG
GGAGTCAGGCAACTATGGATGAACGAAATAGACAGATCGCTGAGATAGGTGCCTCACTGATTAAGCATTG
GTAACTGTCAGACCAAGTTTACTCATATATACTTTAGATTGATT
[38 nt withheld, positions 4175-4212]
A
[37 nt withheld, positions 4214-4250]
ATTTTGTTAAAATTCGCGTTAAATTTTTGTTAAATCAGCTCATTTTTTAACCAATAGGCCGAAATCGGCA
AAATCCCTTATAAATCAAAAGAATAGCCCGAGATAGGGT
[37 nt withheld, positions 4360-4396]
AAAGAACGTGGACTCCAACGTCAAAGG
[141 nt withheld, positions 4424-4564]
G
[125 nt withheld, positions 4566-4690]
AAAGGATCTAGGTGAAGATCCTTTTTGATAATCTCATGACCAAAATCCCTTAACGTGAGTTTTCGTTCCA
CTGAGCGTCAGACCCCGTAGAAAAGATCAAAGGATCTTCTTGAGATCCTTTTTTTCTGCGCGTAATCTGC
TGCTTGCAAACAAAAAAACCACCGCTACCAGCGGTGGTTTGTTTGCCGGATCAAGAGCTACCAACTCTTT
TTCCGAAGGTAACTGGCTTCAGCAGAGCGCAGATACCAAATACTGTCCTTCTAGTGTAGCCGTAGTTAGG
CCACCACTTCAAGAACTCTGTAGCACCGCCTACATACCTCGCTCTGCTAATCCTGTTACCAGTGGCTGCT
GCCAGTGGCGATAAGTCGTGTCTTACCGGGTTGGACTCAAGACGATAGTTACCGGATAAGGCGCAGCGGT
CGGGCTGAACGGGGGGTTCGTGCACACAGCCCAGCTTGGAGCGAACGACCTACACCGAACTGAGATACCT
ACAGCGTGAGCTATGAGAAAGCGCCACGCTTCCCGAAGGGAGAAAGGCGGACAGGTATCCGGTAAGCGGC
AGGGTCGGAACAGGAGAGCGCACGAGGGAGCTTCCAGGGGGAAACGCCTGGTATCTTTATAGTCCTGTCG
GGTTTCGCCACCTCTGACTTGAGCGTCGATTTTTGTGATGCTCGTCAGGGGGGCGGAGCCTATGGAAAAA
CGCCAGCAACGCGGCCTTTTTACGGTTCCTGGCCTTTTGCTGGCCTTTTGCTCACATGTTCTTTCCTGCG
TTATCCCCTGATTCTGTGGATAACCGTATTACCGCCTTTGAGTGAGCTGATACCGCTCGCCGCAGCCGAA
CGACCGAGCGCAGCGAGTCAGTGAGCGAGGAAGCGGAAGAGCGCCTGATGCGGTATTTTCTCCTTACGCA
TCTGTGCGGTATTTCACACCGCATGTGGTGCACTCTCAGTACACCGCATGTGGTGCACTCTCAGTACAAT
CTGCTCTGATGCCGCATAGTTAAGCCAGTATACACTCCGCTATCGCTACGTGACTGGGTCATGGCTGCGC
CCCGACACCCGCCAACACCCGCTGACGCGCCCTGACGGGCTTGTCTGCTCCCGGCATCCGCTTACAGACA
AGCTGTGACCGTCTCCGGGAGCTGCATGTGTCAGAGGTTTTCACCGTCATCACCGAAACGCGCGAGGCAG
CTGCGGTAAAGCTCATCAGCGTGGTCGTGCAGCGATTCACAGATGTCTGCCTGTTCATCCGCGTCCAGCT
CGTTGAGTTTCTCCAGAAGCGTTAATGTCTGGCTTCTGATAAAGCGGGCCATGTTAAGGGCGGTTTTTTC
CTGTTTGGTCACTGATGCCTCCGTGTAAGGGGGATTTCTGTTCATGGGGGTAATGATACCGATGAAACGA
GAGAGGATGCTCACGATACGGGTTACTGATGATGAACATGCCCGGTTACTGGAACGTTGTGAGGGTAAAC
AACTGGCGGTATGGATGCGGCGGGACCAGAGAAAAATCACTCAGGGTCAATGCCAGCGCTTCGTTAATAC
AGATGTAGGTGTTCCACAGGGTAGCCAGCAGCATCCTGCGATGCAGATCCGGAACATAATGGTGCAGGGC
GCTGACTTCCGCGTTTCCAGACTTTACGAAACACGGAAACCGAAGACCATTCATGTTGTTGCTCAGGTCG
CAGACGTTTTGCAGCAGCAGTCGCTTCACGTTCGCTCGCGTATCGGTGATTCATTCTGCTAACCAGTAAG
GCAACCCCGCCAGCCTAGCCGGGTCCTCAACGACAGGAGCACGATCATGCGCACCCGTGGCCAGGACCCA
ACGCTGCCCGAAATTCCGACACCATCGAATGGTGCAAAACCTTTCGCGGTATGGCATGATAGCGCCCGGA
AGAGAGTCAATTCAGGGTGGTGAATGTGAAACCAGTAACGTTATACGATGTCGCAGAGTATGCCGGTGTC
TCTTATCAGACCGTTTCCCGCGTGGTGAACCAGGCCAGCCACGTTTCTGCGAAAACGCGGGAAAAAGTGG
AAGCGGCGATGGCGGAGCTGAATTACATTCCCAACCGCGTGGCACAACAACTGGCGGGCAAACAGTCGTT
GCTGATTGGCGTTGCCACCTCCAGTCTGGCCCTGCACGCGCCGTCGCAAATTGTCGCGGCGATTAAATCT
CGCGCCGATCAACTGGGTGCCAGCGTGGTGGTGTCGATGGTAGAACGAAGCGGCGTCGAAGCCTGTAAAG
CGGCGGTGCACAATCTTCTCGCGCAACGCGTCAGTGGGCTGATCATTAACTATCCGCTGGATGACCAGGA
TGCCATTGCTGTGGAAGCTGCCTGCACTAATGTTCCGGCGTTATTTCTTGATGTCTCTGACCAGACACCC
ATCAACAGTATTATTTTCTCCCATGAAGACGGTACGCGACTGGGCGTGGAGCATCTGGTCGCATTGGGTC
ACCAGCAAATCGCGCTGTTAGCGGGCCCATTAAGTTCTGTCTCGGCGCGTCTGCGTCTGGCTGGCTGGCA
TAAATATCTCACTCGCAATCAAATTCAGCCGATAGCGGAACGGGAAGGCGACTGGAGTGCCATGTCCGGT
TTTCAACAAACCATGCAAATGCTGAATGAGGGCATCGTTCCCACTGCGATGCTGGTTGCCAACGATCAGA
TGGCGCTGGGCGCAATGCGCGCCATTACCGAGTCCGGGCTGCGCGTTGGTGCGGATATCTCGGTAGTGGG
ATACGACGATACCGAAGACAGCTCATGTTATATCCCGCCGTTAACCACCATCAAACAGGATTTTCGCCTG
CTGGGGCAAACCAGCGTGGACCGCTTGCTGCAACTCTCTCAGGGCCAGGCGGTGAAGGGCAATCAGCTGT
TGCCCGTCTCACTGGTGAAAAGAAAAACCACCCTGGCGCCCAATACGCAAACCGCCTCTCCCCGCGCGTT
GGCCGATTCATTAATGCAGCTGGCACGACAGGTTTCCCGACTGGAAAGCGGGCAGTGAGCGCAACGCAAT
TAATGTAAGTTAGCTCACTCATTAGGCACAATTCTCATGTTTGACAGCTTATCATCGACTGCACGGTGCA
CCAATGCTTCTGGCGTCAGGCAGCCATCGGAAGCTGTGGTATGGCTGTGCAGGTCGTAAATCACTGCATA
ATTCGTGTCGCTCAAGGCGCACTCCCGTTCTGGATAATGTTTTTTGCGCCGACATCATAACGGTTCTGGC
AAATATTCTGAAATGAGCTGTTGACAATTAATCATCGGCTCGTATAATGTGTGGAATTGTGAGCGGATAA
CAATTTCACACAGGAAACAGCCAGTCCGTTTAGGTGTTTTCACGAGCACTTCACCAACAAGGACCATAGA
TTATGAAAACTGAAGAAGGTAAACTGGTAATCTGGATTAACGGCGATAAAGGCTATAACGGTCTCGCTGA
AGTCGGTAAGAAATTCGAGAAAGATACCGGAATTAAAGTCACCGTTGAGCATCCGGATAAACTGGAAGAG
AAATTCCCACAGGTTGCGGCAACTGGCGATGGCCCTGACATTATCTTCTGGGCACACGACCGCTTTGGTG
GCTACGCTCAATCTGGCCTGTTGGCTGAAATCACCCCGGACAAAGCGTTCCAGGACAAGCTGTATCCGTT
TACCTGGGATGCCGTACGTTAC
