>Addgene plasmid #221071 | poly H35S SUMO1 | depositor partial sequence | sequence record 433091 | Insert
CATATGGGAGGCGGCTCAGGTGGTTCTATGTCCGATCAAGAGGCAAAACCAAGCACCGAGGACTTAGGAG
ACAAAAAGGAGGGAGAATATATTAAGCTGAAGGTAATCGGGCAGGATTCGTCAGAGATCAGCTTTAAAGT
GAAAATGACAACTCATTTGAAGAAGTTAAAGGAGTCTTACTGCCAGCGTCAGGGTGTTCCTATGAACAGC
CTCCGGTTCCTCTTTGAGGGACAGCGGATCGCCGATAATCACACGCCGAAGGAGTTGGGGATGGAAGAAG
AAGATGTAATCGAGGTCTACCAGGAGCAGACAGTTGTAGGTGGCTCCGGTGGAAGCGGGGGTAGTGGTGG
CTCTATGTCGGACCAAGAAGCGAAGCCTTCGACCGANGATTTGGGCGATAAGAAGGAGGGTGAGTATATT
AAGCTCAAAGTGATCGGACAGGATAGCTCTGAAATTTCCTTCAAAGTCAAAATGACTACACACTTGAAAA
AACTCAAGGAAAGCTACTGTCAGCGGCAAGGCGTCCCAATGAACAGTTTGCGTTTCCTTTTCGAAGGCCA
GCGGATTGCCGATAACCACACACCTAAGGAACTTGGCATGGAGGAAGAAGATGTCATCGAAGTCTATCAA
GAACAGACAGTCGTGGGCGGTAGCGGTGGGAGTGGGGGATCAGGCGGAAGCATGTCTGACCAAGAAGCTA
AACCGTCCACTGAAGATTTGGGGGACAAAAAGGAAGGTGAATATATCAAGTTAAAGGTTATCGGCCAAGA
TTCCTCGGAGATTTCGTTCAAAGTAAAAATGACAACCCACCTCAAAAAGTTGAAAGAATCTTATTGTCAA
CGTCAAGGGGTCCCAATGAATTCACTTCGCTTTCTTTTTGAGGGACAACGTATCGCGGACAACCATACCC
CTAAAGAACTCGGAATGGAAGAAGAGGACGTGATCGAGGTATACCAAGAACAAACAGTTGTCGGAGGCTC
GGGGGGATCTGGTGGTAGTGGAGGATCAATGAGTGATCAGGAAGCAAAACCATCGACTGAGGATCTCGGT
GACAAGAAAGAGGGGGAGTACATTAAGCTTAAGGTAATTGGACAGGACTCTAGTGAGATCTCCTTTAAGG
TTAAGATGACGACGCACCTGAAGAAATTAAAAGAGTCCTACTGCCAACGGCAGGGTGTGCCTATGAATAG
CCTTCGTTTTCTGTTCGAGGGTCAACGCATCGCTGACAATCATACTCCAAAGGAGCTCGGAATGGAAGAG
GAAGACGTGATTGAAGTTTACCAGGAACAGACGGTCGTTGGCGGGTCAGGCGGATCGGGTGGTTCCGGAG
GCTCAATGTCAGACCAGGAGGCTAAACCTAGTACCGAAGACCTTGGGGATAAAAAAGAAGGCGAATACAT
CAAACTGAAAGTGATTGGGCAAGACTCCAGCGAAATCTCATTCAAGGTCAAGATGACTACTCATCTCAAA
AAACTTAAAGAGAGTTATTGCCAACGCCAGGGCGTACCGATGAACTCCCTGCGGTTCTTGTTTGAAGGCC
AACGGATCGCCGACAACCATACACCGAAAGAGTTAGGTATGGAAGAAGAAGATGTTATTGAGGTGTACCA
AGAGCAGACCGTGGTAGGCGGCTCCTGTGGTGGATCC
